>Addgene plasmid #85671 | pEGFP-VCPIP1 | addgene full sequence | sequence record 171124 | Addgene NGS Result
ATGGTGAGCAAGGGCGAGGAGCTGTTCACCGGGGTGGTGCCCATCCTGGTCGAGCTGGACGGCGACGTAA
ACGGCCACAAGTTCAGCGTGTCCGGCGAGGGCGAGGGCGATGCCACCTACGGCAAGCTGACCCTGAAGTT
CATCTGCACCACCGGCAAGCTGCCCGTGCCCTGGCCCACCCTCGTGACCACCCTGACCTACGGCGTGCAG
TGCTTCAGCCGCTACCCCGACCACATGAAGCAGCACGACTTCTTCAAGTCCGCCATGCCCGAAGGCTACG
TCCAGGAGCGCACCATCTTCTTCAAGGACGACGGCAACTACAAGACCCGCGCCGAGGTGAAGTTCGAGGG
CGACACCCTGGTGAACCGCATCGAGCTGAAGGGCATCGACTTCAAGGAGGACGGCAACATCCTGGGGCAC
AAGCTGGAGTACAACTACAACAGCCACAACGTCTATATCATGGCCGACAAGCAGAAGAACGGCATCAAGG
TGAACTTCAAGATCCGCCACAACATCGAGGACGGCAGCGTGCAGCTCGCCGACCACTACCAGCAGAACAC
CCCCATCGGCGACGGCCCCGTGCTGCTGCCCGACAACCACTACCTGAGCACCCAGTCCGCCCTGAGCAAA
GACCCCAACGAGAAGCGCGATCACATGGTCCTGCTGGAGTTCGTGACCGCCGCCGGGATCACTCTCGGCA
TGGACGAGCTGTACAAGTCCGGACTCAGATCTCGAGGTTATCAAACAAGTTTGTACAAAAAAGTTGGCAT
GTCTCAGCCGCCGCCGCCGCCGCCTCCGTTGCCGCCGCCACCTCCTCCCCCTGAGGCTCCACAGACTCCG
TCGTCCTTGGCGTCGGCGGCTGCTTCGGGGGGGCTTTTGAAGCGGAGAGACCGGAGAATCCTTTCCGGGA
GCTGCCCGGATCCGAAGTGTCAGGCGCGTCTATTTTTCCCGGCCTCCGGTTCTGTCAGCATCGAGTGTAC
CGAGTGCGGCCAGCGGCACGAGCAGCAACAGCTGCTGGGGGTTGAGGAGGTGACCGACCCGGACGTAGTG
CTACACAACCTGCTGCGGAACGCGCTGCTCGGGGTTACGGGGGCACCCAAGAAGAACACGGAACTGGTAA
AGGTGATGGGCCTTTCCAACTATCACTGCAAATTGTTGTCGCCCATATTAGCTCGCTATGGAATGGACAA
ACAGACAGGCCGGGCCAAGCTTCTCCGGGACATGAACCAGGGCGAACTGTTCGATTGCGCCTTACTGGGT
GACCGCGCCTTCCTCATAGAACCAGAGCATGTTAACACTGTGGGCTATGGCAAGGACCGCTCCGGAAGCC
TCCTGTATTTGCATGACACTCTGGAGGACATTAAGCGGGCCAATAAAAGCCAGGAATGTCTCATTCCAGT
GCATGTGGACGGGGATGGACACTGCTTGGTGCATGCTGTGTCTCGGGCTCTAGTAGGCCGAGAGCTCTTC
TGGCATGCCTTAAGAGAGAATCTTAAACAGCACTTTCAGCAGCACCTGGCCCGATATCAAGCTCTGTTCC
ATGACTTCATTGATGCTGCTGAGTGGGAGGACATTATCAATGAGTGTGACCCTCTGTTTGTACCACCTGA
GGGTGTTCCCTTGGGCCTGAGGAATATCCACATATTTGGTCTTGCCAATGTGCTACATCGTCCTATTATT
CTGTTAGATTCCCTCAGTGGCATGAGAAGCTCTGGTGATTATTCAGCCACCTTTCTACCTGGGCTCATCC
CTGCAGAGAAGTGCACTGGGAAAGATGGTCATTTGAACAAACCAATCTGTATTGCATGGAGCAGCTCCGG
TAGAAACCATTATATCCCCTTGGTAGGCATAAAAGGGGCTGCTTTGCCCAAACTGCCTATGAATTTGCTT
CCTAAAGCATGGGGTGTGCCTCAGGACCTTATTAAAAAGTACATAAAACTTGAAGAGGATGGTGGTTGTG
TTATTGGAGGTGACAGAAGTTTGCAAGATAAATACTTACTTAGGCTTGTTGCTGCTATGGAAGAAGTCTT
TATGGACAAACATGGTATCCATCCTAGTTTGGTTGCTGATGTCCATCAGTATTTCTACAGAAGGACTGGA
GTGATAGGAGTTCAGCCTGAGGAAGTCACAGCAGCTGCTAAAAAAGCAGTAATGGATAATCGCCTTCACA
AATGTTTGCTCTGTGGTGCCCTTTCTGAACTTCATGTTCCTCCAGAGTGGTTGGCTCCTGGAGGGAAATT
GTATAACCTGGCAAAAAGTACTCATGGACAGCTGAGGACTGACAAAAATTACAGCTTTCCCTTGAACAAT
TTGGTTTGCTCATATGATTCAGTGAAAGATGTTCTGGTACCAGACTATGGAATGAGTAACCTAACAGCTT
GTAATTGGTGCCATGGCACATCTGTGCGAAAGGTCAGAGGAGATGGGTCTATTGTGTATTTGGATGGAGA
CAGAACTAATTCTAGGTCCACTGGTGGCAAATGTGGTTGTGGATTCAAACACTTTTGGGATGGTAAGGAG
TATGACAATCTACCAGAAGCTTTCCCTATTACTTTAGAATGGGGTGGAAGAGTGGTCAGAGAAACAGTAT
ATTGGTTCCAGTATGAAAGTGATTCATCTTTGAATAGTAATGTTTACGATGTTGCAATGAAACTTGTTAC
CAAGCACTTTCCAGGTGAATTTGGGAGTGAAATCCTAGTTCAGAAAGTTGTCCACACTATATTGCATCAG
ACTGCCAAAAAGAATCCCGATGATTATACTCCTGTAAATATAGATGGTGCTCACGCCCAAAGAGTTGGAG
ATGTTCAAGGACAAGAATCAGAGTCTCAGCTCCCAACTAAAATTATTCTTACTGGACAGAAAACAAAAAC
TTTGCACAAGGAGGAGTTAAACATGAGTAAAACTGAAAGAACTATTCAACAGAATATTACGGAACAGGCT
TCTGTAATGCAGAAACGGAAAACAGAGAAGTTAAAACAAGAACAAAAAGGGCAACCCAGGACTGTTTCTC
CCAGTACCATTCGTGATGGTCCATCCTCTGCACCTGCTACACCTACCAAGGCTCCCTATTCACCGACAAC
TTCTAAGGAGAAGAAGATCCGAATCACAACTAATGATGGACGACAGTCCATGGTTACCCTTAAGTCTTCA
ACAACCTTTTTTGAACTTCAGGAAAGTATAGCCAGAGAATTCAACATTCCTCCATATTTACAGTGTATTC
GATACGGGTTTCCTCCTAAAGAGTTAATGCCACCACAGGCAGGAATGGAAAAGGAACCAGTTCCTTTACA
GCATGGCGACAGAATTACAATAGAAATTCTAAAAAGTAAAGCTGAAGGTGGTCAGTCTGCTGCAGCACAC
TCAGCCCACACTGTGAAACAAGAAGATATTGCTGTTACTGGTAAACTGTCATCTAAGGAACTTCAGGAGC
AAGCTGAAAAAGAAATGTACTCCTTGTGTCTTTTAGCAACATTAATGGGAGAAGATGTATGGTCTTATGC
AAAGGGACTTCCTCACATGTTTCAGCAGGGTGGTGTATTCTACAGTATTATGAAGAAAACCATGGGTATG
GCTGATGGCAAGCATTGTACTTTTCCACATCTGCCTGGCAAAACCTTTGTCTATAATGCTTCTGAAGATA
GACTGGAATTGTGTGTGGATGCTGCAGGACATTTCCCCATTGGTCCTGATGTTGAAGATTTAGTTAAAGA
GGCTGTAAGTCAGGTTCGAGCAGAGGCTACTACAAGAAGTAGGGAATCAAGTCCCTCACATGGGCTATTA
AAACTAGGTAGTGGTGGAGTAGTGAAAAAGAAATCTGAGCAACTTCATAACGTAACTGCCTTTCAGGGAA
AAGGGCATTCTTTAGGAACTGCATCTGGTAACCCACACCTTGATCCAAGAGCTAGGGAAACTTCAGTTGT
AAGAAAGCATAATACAGGGACAGACTTTAGTAATAGTTCCACTAAAACAGAGCCTTCTGTATTCACAGCT
TCTTCTAGTAATAGTGAGCTTATTCGAATAGCTCCTGGAGTAGTAACAATGAGAGACGGCAGGCAGCTTG
ATCCTGATTTGGTTGAGGCCCAGCGAAAAAAATTGCAGGAAATGGTTTCTTCTATTCAGGCTTCAATGGA
CAGGCACCTTCGGGATCAAAGTACAGAGCAGTCACCATCTGATCTTCCTCAAAGGAAAACAGAAGTTGTG
AGTTCTTCTGCAAAGTCTGGGAGTCTTCAGACTGGTTTGCCTGAATCTTTTCCTTTAACTGGTGGTACTG
AAAATTTGAATACAGAAACAACTGATGGCTGTGTAGCAGATGCACTGGGAGCAGCCTTTGCCACAAGGTC
AAAAGCACAAAGGGGAAATTCCGTGGAGGAGCTTGAAGAGATGGATAGTCAAGATGCTGAGATGACTAAC
ACAACTGAGCCAATGGATCACTCTTGATACCCAACTTTCTTGTACAAAGTGGTTCGATAACGAATTCTGC
AGTCGACGGTACCGCGGGCCCGGGATCCACCGGATCTAGATAACTGATCATAATCAGCCATACCACATTT
GTAGAGGTTTTACTTGCTTTAAAAAACCTCCCACACCTCCCCCTGAACCTGAAACATAAAATGAATGCAA
TTGTTGTTGTTAACTTGTTTATTGCAGCTTATAATGGTTACAAATAAAGCAATAGCATCACAAATTTCAC
AAATAAAGCATTTTTTTCACTGCATTCTAGTTGTGGTTTGTCCAAACTCATCAATGTATCTTAACGCGTA
AATTGTAAGCGTTAATATTTTGTTAAAATTCGCGTTAAATTTTTGTTAAATCAGCTCATTTTTTAACCAA
TAGGCCGAAATCGGCAAAATCCCTTATAAATCAAAAGAATAGACCGAGATAGGGT
[37 nt withheld, positions 4886-4922]
AAAGAACGTGGACTCCAACGTCAAAGG
[49 nt withheld, positions 4950-4998]
T
[91 nt withheld, positions 5000-5090]
G
[124 nt withheld, positions 5092-5215]
CAGGTGGCACTTTTCGGGGAAATGTGCGCGGAACCCCTATTTGTTTATTTTTCTAAATACATTCAAATAT
GTATCCGCTCATGAGACAATAACCCTGATAAATGCTTCAATAATATTGAAAAAGGAAGAGTCCTGAGGCG
GAAAGAACCAGCTGTGGAATGTGTGTCAGTTAGGGTGTGGAAAGTCCCCAGGCTCCCCAGCAGGCAGAAG
TATGCAAAGCATGCATCTCAATTAGTCAGCAACCAGGTGTGGAAAGTCCCCAGGCTCCCCAGCAGGCAGA
AGTATGCAAAGCATGCATCTCAATTAGTCAGCAACCATAGTCCCGCCCCTAACTCCGCCCATCCCGCCCC
TAACTCCGCCCAGTTCCGCCCATTCTCCGCCCCATGGCTGACTAATTTTTTTTATTTATGCAGAGGCCGA
GGCCGCCTCGGCCTCTGAGCTATTCCAGAAGTAGTGAGGAGGCTTTTTTGGAGGCCTAGGCTTTTGCAAA
GATCGATCAAGAGACAGGATGAGGATCGTTTCGCATGATTGAACAAGATGGATTGCACGCAGGTTCTCCG
GCCGCTTGGGTGGAGAGGCTATTCGGCTATGACTGGGCACAACAGACAATCGGCTGCTCTGATGCCGCCG
TGTTCCGGCTGTCAGCGCAGGGGCGCCCGGTTCTTTTTGTCAAGACCGACCTGTCCGGTGCCCTGAATGA
ACTGCAAGACGAGGCAGCGCGGCTATCGTGGCTGGCCACGACGGGCGTTCCTTGCGCAGCTGTGCTCGAC
GTTGTCACTGAAGCGGGAAGGGACTGGCTGCTATTGGGCGAAGTGCCGGGGCAGGATCTCCTGTCATCTC
ACCTTGCTCCTGCCGAGAAAGTATCCATCATGGCTGATGCAATGCGGCGGCTGCATACGCTTGATCCGGC
TACCTGCCCATTCGACCACCAAGCGAAACATCGCATCGAGCGAGCACGTACTCGGATGGAAGCCGGTCTT
GTCGATCAGGATGATCTGGACGAAGAGCATCAGGGGCTCGCGCCAGCCGAACTGTTCGCCAGGCTCAAGG
CGAGCATGCCCGACGGCGAGGATCTCGTCGTGACCCATGGCGATGCCTGCTTGCCGAATATCATGGTGGA
AAATGGCCGCTTTTCTGGATTCATCGACTGTGGCCGGCTGGGTGTGGCGGACCGCTATCAGGACATAGCG
TTGGCTACCCGTGATATTGCTGAAGAGCTTGGCGGCGAATGGGCTGACCGCTTCCTCGTGCTTTACGGTA
TCGCCGCTCCCGATTCGCAGCGCATCGCCTTCTATCGCCTTCTTGACGAGTTCTTCTGAGCGGGACTCTG
GGGTTCGAAATGACCGACCAAGCGACGCCCAACCTGCCATCACGAGATTTCGATTCCACCGCCGCCTTCT
ATGAAAGGTTGGGCTTCGGAATCGTTTTCCGGGACGCCGGCTGGATGATCCTCCAGCGCGGGGATCTCAT
GCTGGAGTTCTTCGCCCACCCTAGGGGGAGGCTAACTGAAACACGGAAGGAGACAATACCGGAAGGAACC
CGCGCTATGACGGCAATAAAAAGACAGAATAAAACGCACGGTGTTGGGTCGTTTGTTCATAAACGCGGGG
TTCGGTCCCAGGGCTGGCACTCTGTCGATACCCCACCGAGACCCCATTGGGGCCAATACGCCCGCGTTTC
TTCCTTTTCCCCACCCCACCCCCCAAGTTCGGGTGAAGGCCCAGGGCTCGCAGCCAACGTCGGGGCGGCA
GGCCCTGCCATAGCCTCAGGTTACTCATATATACTTTAGATTGATTTAAAACTTCATTTTTAATTTAAAA
GGATCTAGGTGAAGATCCTTTTTGATAATCTCATGACCAAAATCCCTTAACGTGAGTTTTCGTTCCACTG
AGCGTCAGACCCCGTAGAAAAGATCAAAGGATCTTCTTGAGATCCTTTTTTTCTGCGCGTAATCTGCTGC
TTGCAAACAAAAAAACCACCGCTACCAGCGGTGGTTTGTTTGCCGGATCAAGAGCTACCAACTCTTTTTC
CGAAGGTAACTGGCTTCAGCAGAGCGCAGATACCAAATACTGTTCTTCTAGTGTAGCCGTAGTTAGGCCA
CCACTTCAAGAACTCTGTAGCACCGCCTACATACCTCGCTCTGCTAATCCTGTTACCAGTGGCTGCTGCC
AGTGGCGATAAGTCGTGTCTTACCGGGTTGGACTCAAGACGATAGTTACCGGATAAGGCGCAGCGGTCGG
GCTGAACGGGGGGTTCGTGCACACAGCCCAGCTTGGAGCGAACGACCTACACCGAACTGAGATACCTACA
GCGTGAGCTATGAGAAAGCGCCACGCTTCCCGAAGGGAGAAAGGCGGACAGGTATCCGGTAAGCGGCAGG
GTCGGAACAGGAGAGCGCACGAGGGAGCTTCCAGGGGGAAACGCCTGGTATCTTTATAGTCCTGTCGGGT
TTCGCCACCTCTGACTTGAGCGTCGATTTTTGTGATGCTCGTCAGGGGGGCGGAGCCTATGGAAAAACGC
CAGCAACGCGGCCTTTTTACGGTTCCTGGCCTTTTGCTGGCCTTTTGCTCACATGTTCTTTCCTGCGTTA
TCCCCTGATTCTGTGGATAACCGTATTACCGCCATGCATTAGTTATTAATAGTAATCAATTACGGGGTCA
TTAGTTCATAGCCCATATATGGAGTTCCGCGTTACATAACTTACGGTAAATGGCCCGCCTGGCTGACCGC
CCAACGACCCCCGCCCATTGACGTCAATAATGACGTATGTTCCCATAGTAACGCCAATAGGGACTTTCCA
TTGACGTCAATGGGTGGAGTATTTACGGTAAACTGCCCACTTGGCAGTACATCAAGTGTATCATATGCCA
AGTACGCCCCCTATTGACGTCAATGACGGTAAATGGCCCGCCTGGCATTATGCCCAGTACATGACCTTAT
GGGACTTTCCTACTTGGCAGTACATCTACGTATTAGTCATCGCTATTACCATGGTGATGCGGTTTTGGCA
GTACATCAATGGGCGTGGATAGCGGTTTGACTCACGGGGATTTCCAAGTCTCCACCCCATTGACGTCAAT
GGGAGTTTGTTTTGGCACCAAAATCAACGGGACTTTCCAAAATGTCGTAACAACTCCGCCCCATTGACGC
AAATGGGCGGTAGGCGTGTACGGTGGGAGGTCTATATAAGCAGAGCTGGTTTAGTGAACCGTCAGATCCG
CTAGCGCTACCGGTCGCCACC
Features (pLannotate 1.2.2; 18 found; start..end, strand, type, name):
      1..717     +  CDS            EGFP: EGFP is a basic (constitutively fluorescent) green fluorescent protein published in 1996, derived from Aequorea victoria. It is reported to be a rapidly-maturing weak dimer with moderate acid sensitivity.
    718..736     +  misc_feature   MCS (fragment): multiple cloning site
    746..763     +  protein_bind   attB1 (fragment): mutant version of attB; core recombination site for the Gateway® BP reaction BP Clonase™
    769..4434    +  CDS            VCPIP1: VCIP1_HUMAN - Also known as KIAA1850 From Homo sapiens (Human).
   4439..4463    -  protein_bind   attB2: mutant version of attB; recombination site for the Gateway® BP reaction BP Clonase™
   4471..4508    +  misc_feature   MCS (fragment): multiple cloning site
   4525..4609    +  CDS            large T antigen (fragment): large T antigen from SV40 (simian virus 40)
   4632..4753    +  polyA_signal   SV40 poly(A) signal: SV40 polyadenylation signal
   4787..5215    -  rep_origin     f1 ori (sequence partly withheld): f1 bacteriophage origin of replication; arrow indicates direction of (+) strand synthesis
   5242..5346    +  promoter       AmpR promoter: bla
   5348..5705    +  promoter       SV40 promoter: SV40 enhancer and early promoter
   5740..6534    +  CDS            NeoR/KanR: aminoglycoside phosphotransferase from Tn5; aph(3')-II (or nptII); confers resistance to neomycin, kanamycin, and G418 (Geneticin®)
   6555..6707    +  CDS            ble (fragment): BLE_KLEPN - Experimental evidence at protein level: Swiss-Prot protein existence level 1. Binding protein with a strong affinity to the bleomycin family of antibiotics. Binds to CL990; an antimitotic-antibiotic compound. From Klebsiella pneumoniae.
   6766..6813    +  polyA_signal   HSV TK poly(A) signal: herpes simplex virus thymidine kinase polyadenylation signal (Cole and Stacy, 1985)
   6904..6920    -  polyA_signal   bGH poly(A) signal (fragment): bovine growth hormone polyadenylation signal
   7142..7730    +  rep_origin     ori: high-copy-number ColE1/pMB1/pBR322/pUC origin of replication
   7905..8208    +  enhancer       CMV enhancer: human cytomegalovirus immediate early enhancer
   8209..8412    +  promoter       CMV promoter: human cytomegalovirus (CMV) immediate early promoter
