[The description below was written by a language model from this plasmid's Addgene catalogue record and pLannotate feature annotations shown in this document.]
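Description:
pEGFP-VCPIP1 is a mammalian expression plasmid of about 8.5 kb built on the pEGFP-C1 backbone, designed to produce human VCPIP1 (also called VCIP135, the valosin-containing protein p97/p47 complex-interacting protein 1) with EGFP fused to its N-terminus. The human cytomegalovirus immediate-early enhancer and promoter drive transcription of the EGFP coding sequence, which reads through a short stretch of polylinker into the VCPIP1 open reading frame, and the transcript is terminated by the SV40 polyadenylation signal. The insert was placed between the XhoI and EcoRI sites of the polylinker. It is flanked by attB1 and attB2 remnants, Gateway recombination scars that fit the record's note that the coding sequence was subcloned from an earlier Flag-HA-tagged VCPIP1 plasmid. These sites have no stated function here.

The plasmid is propagated in E. coli through a high-copy ColE1/pUC-type origin, and an f1 origin is also present. A single Tn5 aminoglycoside phosphotransferase gene (NeoR/KanR) serves both hosts. A bacterial bla-type promoter expresses it for kanamycin selection in bacteria, while the adjacent SV40 enhancer/early promoter and HSV TK polyadenylation signal allow G418 selection of transfected mammalian cells. The small large T antigen, ble and bGH poly(A) fragments in the annotation are probably residual backbone sequence or partial annotation matches rather than functional elements.

The stated purpose is expression of GFP-tagged VCPIP1, which allows the protein to be visualised by fluorescence in mammalian cells. The associated study concerns p97/VCP and its cofactors in the autophagic clearance of ruptured lysosomes.
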