Addgene plasmid #85671: pEGFP-VCPIP1
Purpose: Expression of VCPIP1 with N-terminal GFP tag
Depositing lab: Hemmo Meyer. Depositing organization: Universitaet Duisburg-Essen. Publication: VCP/p97 cooperates with YOD1, UBXD1 and PLAA to drive clearance of ruptured lysosomes by autophagy. Papadopoulos C, Kirchner P, Bug M, Grum D, Koerver L, Schulze N, Poehler R, Dressler A, Fengler S, Arhzaouy K, Lux V, Ehrmann M, Weihl CC, Meyer H. EMBO J. 2016 Oct 17. pii: e201695148. 10.15252/embj.201695148 PubMed 27753622.
Backbone
  Vector backbone: pEGFP-C1
  Vector type: Mammalian Expression
  Selectable markers: Neomycin (select with G418)
Growth in bacteria
  Bacterial resistance: Kanamycin, 50 μg/mL
  Growth temperature: 37°C
  Growth strain: DH5alpha
  Copy number: Unknown
Gene/Insert
  Gene/Insert name: VCPIP1 (alt names: valosin containing protein (p97)/p47 complex interacting protein 1; DKFZp686G038, FLJ23132, KIAA1850, VCIP135)
  Species: H. sapiens (human)
  GenBank ID: BC094799
  Entrez Gene: VCPIP1 (a.k.a. DUBA3, VCIP135)
  Promoter: CMV
  Tag / fusion protein: GFP (N terminal on backbone)
  Cloning method: Restriction Enzyme; 5′ cloning site XhoI (not destroyed); 3′ cloning site EcoRI (unknown if destroyed)
  Sequencing primers: 5′ CMV-F; 3′ SV40pA-R
Resource information
  A portion of this plasmid was derived from a plasmid made by: cloned from Flag-HA-VCPIP1 (#22592, W. Harper)
Terms and licenses: Academic/Nonprofit Terms; Industry Terms: Not Available to Industry
How to cite: pEGFP-VCPIP1 was a gift from Hemmo Meyer (Addgene plasmid # 85671 ; http://n2t.net/addgene:85671 ; RRID:Addgene_85671)
